>Addgene plasmid #192094 | pDONR221-K202R-short-UBASH3A-Ntag | addgene full sequence | sequence record 378795 | Addgene NGS Result
ATAAAATCATTATTTGGGGCCCGAGCTTAAGACTGGCCGTCGTTTTACAACGTCGTGACTGGGAAAACAT
CCATGCTAGCGTTAACGCGAGAGTAGGGAACTGCCAGGCATCAAATAAAACGAAAGGCTCAGTCGGAAGA
CTGGGCCTTTCGTTTTATCTGTTGTTTGTCGGTGAACGCTCTCCTGAGTAGGACAAATCCGCCGGGAGCG
GATTTGAACGTTGTGAAGCAACGGCCCGGAGGGTGGCGGGCAGGACGCCCGCCATAAACTGCCAGGCATC
AAACTAAGCAGAAGGCCATCCTGACGGATGGCCTTTTTGCGTTTCTACAAACTCTTCCTGGCTAGCGGTA
CGCGTATTAATTGCGTTGCGCTCACTGCCCGCTTTCCAGTCGGGAAACCTGTCGTGCCAGCTGCATTAAT
GAATCGGCCAACGCGCGGGGAGAGGCGGTTTGCGTATTGGGCGCTCTTCCGCTTCCTCGCTCACTGACTC
GCTGCGCTCGGTCGTTCGGCTGCGGCGAGCGGTATCAGCTCACTCAAAGGCGGTAATACGGTTATCCACA
GAATCAGGGGATAACGCAGGAAAGAACATGTGAGCAAAAGGCCAGCAAAAGGCCAGGAACCGTAAAAAGG
CCGCGTTGCTGGCGTTTTTCCATAGGCTCCGCCCCCCTGACGAGCATCACAAAAATCGACGCTCAAGTCA
GAGGTGGCGAAACCCGACAGGACTATAAAGATACCAGGCGTTTCCCCCTGGAAGCTCCCTCGTGCGCTCT
CCTGTTCCGACCCTGCCGCTTACCGGATACCTGTCCGCCTTTCTCCCTTCGGGAAGCGTGGCGCTTTCTC
ATAGCTCACGCTGTAGGTATCTCAGTTCGGTGTAGGTCGTTCGCTCCAAGCTGGGCTGTGTGCACGAACC
CCCCGTTCAGCCCGACCGCTGCGCCTTATCCGGTAACTATCGTCTTGAGTCCAACCCGGTAAGACACGAC
TTATCGCCACTGGCAGCAGCCACTGGTAACAGGATTAGCAGAGCGAGGTATGTAGGCGGTGCTACAGAGT
TCTTGAAGTGGTGGCCTAACTACGGCTACACTAGAAGAACAGTATTTGGTATCTGCGCTCTGCTGAAGCC
AGTTACCTTCGGAAAAAGAGTTGGTAGCTCTTGATCCGGCAAACAAACCACCGCTGGTAGCGGTGGTTTT
TTTGTTTGCAAGCAGCAGATTACGCGCAGAAAAAAAGGATCTCAAGAAGATCCTTTGATCTTTTCTACGG
GGTCTGACGCTCAGTGGAACGACGCGTAACTCACGTTAAGGGATTTTGGTCATGAGCTTGCGCCGTCCCG
TCAAGTCAGCGTAATGCTCTGCCAGTGTTACAACCAATTAACCAATTCTGATTAGAAAAACTCATCGAGC
ATCAAATGAAACTGCAATTTATTCATATCAGGATTATCAATACCATATTTTTGAAAAAGCCGTTTCTGTA
ATGAAGGAGAAAACTCACCGAGGCAGTTCCATAGGATGGCAAGATCCTGGTATCGGTCTGCGATTCCGAC
TCGTCCAACATCAATACAACCTATTAATTTCCCCTCGTCAAAAATAAGGTTATCAAGTGAGAAATCACCA
TGAGTGACGACTGAATCCGGTGAGAATGGCAAAAGTTTATGCATTTCTTTCCAGACTTGTTCAACAGGCC
AGCCATTACGCTCGTCATCAAAATCACTCGCATCAACCAAACCGTTATTCATTCGTGATTGCGCCTGAGC
GAGACGAAATACGCGATCGCTGTTAAAAGGACAATTACAAACAGGAATCGAATGCAACCGGCGCAGGAAC
ACTGCCAGCGCATCAACAATATTTTCACCTGAATCAGGATATTCTTCTAATACCTGGAATGCTGTTTTTC
CGGGGATCGCAGTGGTGAGTAACCATGCATCATCAGGAGTACGGATAAAATGCTTGATGGTCGGAAGAGG
CATAAATTCCGTCAGCCAGTTTAGTCTGACCATCTCATCTGTAACATCATTGGCAACGCTACCTTTGCCA
TGTTTCAGAAACAACTCTGGCGCATCGGGCTTCCCATACAAGCGATAGATTGTCGCACCTGATTGCCCGA
CATTATCGCGAGCCCATTTATACCCATATAAATCAGCATCCATGTTGGAATTTAATCGCGGCCTCGACGT
TTCCCGTTGAATATGGCTCATAACACCCCTTGTATTACTGTTTATGTAAGCAGACAGTTTTATTGTTCAT
GATGATATATTTTTATCTTGTGCAATGTAACATCAGAGATTTTGAGACACGGGCCAGAGCTGCCAGGAAA
CAGCTATGACCATGTAATACGACTCACTATAGGGGATATCAGCTGGATGGCAAATAATGATTTTATTTTG
ACTGATAGTGACCTGTTCGTTGCAACAAATTGATAAGCAATGCTTTCTTATAATGCCAACTTTGTACAAG
AAAGCTGGGTTTCAGTTGCCTGAGATCCAGTTCCTCCAGTTAAATGCTGCGTTCGCCCCGTGGGTCAGGG
TCTTCACCGGTGGGTTCACCAACTCCCATTTTCCTTCCTCTTTATTTTCTTCACAGAAGCACATGCCCAG
GGAAGGGATCTTTCTCACGAGTTGGGCAAAATCCCCACATTCCCGGGGCGGCAGCCCGAGCAGTGGCCGC
GTGCAGGAGTCCAGAGTGGAGCCGTGACTCACAATTAGGATGACACCCGTGTCCTGCGGACAGGTGTTGA
CGATTTGCACCATGCTCGCCGTGCACCTGTCCATGTACTCCTGGTAGCTCTCGGCCGGCATGAGGGCGGA
CAGGGGAAACGCGGGCCTGTAATCAGTGTCAATGTTGAAATTTGCCTCTTTCAGCTCTTCCAGGCTCATG
AGGGTTGGGGTGGTCTTGCCAGCTTCCCATTTTGTCCATTCAAAGATTCCAGGTTCCACTCGTATCTTGA
TTTTTTTCTCCAGTTTGAGTTCTTCCAGGATGAGTTTGGCCGTCTGCACACAGCGGAGGGCTGGGGAGGC
AAACACAGAGCTGATTCTGATACCACTGTCCAGTAGCGCGTCCCCTGCAATTCTGGACTGGAAAATGCCA
CACGATGATAATGGGGGATCGTTTTCAAAGTCTTTGATCCCACGACTCCGTCTGGGCAGACTGCAGGGGA
AATTCAGGTCTGGCCTGTAGTATTTCCCATCAGGAGTGGAGCATTGCTGCAGCCATGCCTTCCCGAAGAT
CTGATCCACTCTCTCCCCGTGGCGAACCACCAGCACACTCTTCCTTGCAACGGTAGCCTGCAAGGCCTGT
AAGCTGCTAAGACTCCTTGCCGTTTGTGGAAGAAATTCCCCGCTGCATCTGCTGCTGGCTTCACCATCCT
TTCTGGAGTTCAGGTCTGTGGCTAGACTGAAGGTGTACATCCTGTGCTTCACCCACGTGTCAGACTCACT
GGCTCGATCCGTGTAGTTTTCCGGCAGGAAGCCCCGGCAGCCCGTCCGCTGTGAGATCCCAATCACCCAG
CCCTCGCTGGCTTCGTCCTGCTGCGTGGGGTCCACAAAGATGTAGTCACCAGGACTTAGCGTCAGCTCAT
CCACGTTCTGGGGTTTGTACTGGAATAGGGCTCTCAGGGTCTGGTAGTGCACAAAGCGCATGTCTCGGGA
GTAGAGTGCTGCGGTCCACTGGCAGCTGTGGCCCAGGGGGATGGCTCTGGCCAGCTGCTCCAGCGTCCTC
TGGTGGTGGGGGTAGAACCTGTGGGCCAAGGTCAGATGCAGCTGTTTGGTGCAAGGCTTCACGGAGCAGT
CTGCTAAGAGAGATGCTTCCGTGGCGAAGGTCATGGCGAATTCCCGGATGACGTCTGCGGGGCTGCCACT
GACGAAGAAGCCGAGGTAGCTGATGGAGGAGTGGAGAGCCAGAGGCACGGCCGTGGGGAAGGAGCCCAGG
AGCCTGTCTCCAGCTCTCTTCAGCGCCTCGTACAGGCATTCCACCTTCTGGTCTTCACACGTGAAGAAGT
CACAGAGTGTCACGTGTGGGAAGACCTCATGAGCTCTGTTCTTTGCACACTGGCGCTTGCTCTCTCTCCA
GAACTCTTGAAGTTTTTCCAGCAGGGGCCCCGTTGGACAGAGGAAAAGGGCATACTCCTGGGGGATGGGG
TCGTCTAGGGAAGGGTCATTGCAATGATCATGCAGCCAGGCCAAGGCCTCCTCCGCCGTCTTCCTCCCCG
TGGCTGCCAACGCTTTCAGCGCGGTGTGCACCGGGAAGCCCATGGCCAGGAGGGGCTCCAGGAGCGAGGG
GCTGCTGCGGCTCTTGAGCTTGTTGGAGACCTTGGCGTAGAGCTGCGTCTCCCCCGCTGCCATGAAGCCT
GCTTTTTTGTACAAAGTTGGCATTATAAAAAAGCATTGCTCATCAATTTGTTGCAACGAACAGGTCACTA
TCAGTCAAA
Features (pLannotate 1.2.2; 10 found; start..end, strand, type, name):
     32..68      +  CDS            lacZα (fragment): LacZα fragment of β-galactosidase; lacZ fragment
    115..158     -  terminator     rrnB T1 terminator: Escherichia coli rrnB; transcription terminator T1 from the E. coli rrnB gene
    290..317     +  terminator     rrnB T2 terminator: transcription terminator T2 from the E. coli rrnB gene
    372..464     -  CDS            lacI (fragment): lac repressor; lacI; The lac repressor binds to the lac operator to inhibit transcription in E. coli. This inhibition can be relieved by adding lactose or isopropyl-β-D-thiogalactopyranoside (IPTG).
    647..1235    -  rep_origin     ori: high-copy-number ColE1/pMB1/pBR322/pUC origin of replication
   1382..2191    -  CDS            KanR: aminoglycoside phosphotransferase; aph(3')-Ia; confers resistance to kanamycin in bacteria or G418 (Geneticin®) in eukaryotes
   2325..2343    +  promoter       T7 promoter: promoter for bacteriophage T7 RNA polymerase
   2361..2460    +  protein_bind   attL2: mutant version of attL; recombination site for the Gateway® LR reaction LR Clonase™
   2465..4333    -  CDS            UBASH3A (fragment): UBS3A_HUMAN - Also known as STS2. Experimental evidence at protein level: Swiss-Prot protein existence level 1. Interferes with CBL-mediated down-regulation and degradation of receptor-type tyrosine kinases. Promotes accumulation of activated target receptors, such as T-cell receptors, EGFR and PDGFRB, on the cell surface. Exhibits negligigle protein tyrosine phosphatase activity at neutral pH. May act as a dominant-negative regulator of UBASH3B- dependent dephosphorylation. May inhibit dynamin-dependent endocytic pathways by functionally sequestering dynamin via its SH3 domain. From Homo sapi
   4336..16      -  protein_bind   attL1 (across the origin): mutant version of attL; recombination site for the Gateway® LR reaction LR Clonase™
