[The description below was written by a language model from this plasmid's Addgene catalogue record and pLannotate feature annotations shown in this document.]
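Description:
pDONR221-K202R-short-UBASH3A-Ntag is a Gateway entry clone built in the pDONR221 backbone, carrying the short isoform of human UBASH3A (also known as TULA, CLIP4 or STS-2) with a lysine-to-arginine substitution at position 202. Although the catalogue lists the vector type as mammalian expression, the annotated features show no mammalian promoter or polyadenylation signal. The plasmid itself is a bacterial shuttle intermediate whose insert is meant to be moved into an expression destination vector. It is about 4.4 kb, replicates in E. coli from a high-copy ColE1/pUC-type origin, and is selected with kanamycin through the aph(3')-Ia resistance gene. The rrnB T1 and T2 terminators shield the cloning region from read-through transcription. A T7 promoter lies next to the attL2 site, and the short lacZα and lacI matches are only small backbone fragments.

The UBASH3A coding sequence, about 1.9 kb, sits directly between the attL1 and attL2 recombination sites. An LR Clonase reaction can therefore transfer it directionally into any attR-containing destination vector. The "Ntag" designation and stated purpose indicate that the insert is configured for fusion to an N-terminal tag supplied by the destination vector, but the record does not specify the tag or give details of the junctions. UBASH3A is annotated as a regulator that interferes with CBL-mediated down-regulation of receptors, including the T-cell receptor, and promotes their accumulation at the cell surface. The associated study concerns UBASH3A's role in TCR-CD3 complex synthesis and dynamics. The record does not state the functional rationale for K202R, although replacing lysine with arginine removes a potential lysine modification site while preserving the positive charge.
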