Addgene plasmid #192094: pDONR221-K202R-short-UBASH3A-Ntag
Purpose: Human K202R short-form UBASH3A in Gateway pDONR221 (for N-terminal tag)
Depositing lab: Patrick Concannon. Depositing organization: University of Florida. Publication: UBASH3A Regulates the Synthesis and Dynamics of TCR-CD3 Complexes. Ge Y, Paisie TK, Chen S, Concannon P. J Immunol. 2019 Dec 1;203(11):2827-2836. doi: 10.4049/jimmunol.1801338. Epub 2019 Oct 28. PubMed 31659016.
Backbone
  Vector backbone: pDONR221
  Vector type: Mammalian Expression
Growth in bacteria
  Bacterial resistance: Kanamycin, 50 μg/mL
  Growth temperature: 37°C
  Growth strain: DH5alpha
  Copy number: Unknown
Gene/Insert
  Gene/Insert name: UBASH3A
  Species: H. sapiens (human)
  Mutation: K202R
  Entrez Gene: UBASH3A (a.k.a. TULA, CLIP4, STS-2)
  Cloning method: Gateway Cloning
Terms and licenses: Academic/Nonprofit Terms; Industry Terms: Not Available to Industry
How to cite: pDONR221-K202R-short-UBASH3A-Ntag was a gift from Patrick Concannon (Addgene plasmid # 192094 ; http://n2t.net/addgene:192094 ; RRID:Addgene_192094)
